Addgene plasmid #117856: CMV-Kir2.1-pA-CMV-mRFP-pA(AV39)
Purpose: This plasmid expresses Kir2.1 along with fluorescent marker RFP under the control of CMV promoter. The vector also supports the construction of adenovirus using ADeasy system.
Depositing lab: C. Ron Yu. Depositing organization: Stowers Institute for Medical Research. Publication: A Population of Navigator Neurons Is Essential for Olfactory Map Formation during the Critical Period. Wu Y, Ma L, Duyck K, Long CC, Moran A, Scheerer H, Blanck J, Peak A, Box A, Perera A, Yu CR. Neuron. 2018 Dec 5;100(5):1066-1082.e6. doi: 10.1016/j.neuron.2018.09.051. Epub 2018 Oct 25. PubMed 30482691.
Backbone
  Vector backbone: RedTrackCMV
  Backbone manufacturer: James Bamburg lab
  Backbone size w/o insert (bp): 9057
  Total vector size (bp): 10508
  Vector type: Mammalian Expression, Adenoviral
Growth in bacteria
  Bacterial resistance: Kanamycin, 50 μg/mL
  Growth temperature: 37°C
  Growth strain: Top10
  Copy number: High Copy
Gene/Insert
  Gene/Insert name: Kir2.1 (alt names: inward-rectifier potassium ion channel 2.1; Kcnj2)
  Species: M. musculus (mouse)
  Entrez Gene: Kcnj2 (a.k.a. IRK1, Kcnf1, Kir2.1)
  Promoter: CMV
  Cloning method: Gibson Cloning
  Sequencing primers: 5′ CACAATGCTTCCATCAAACG
Terms and licenses: Academic/Nonprofit Terms; Industry Terms: Not Available to Industry
How to cite: CMV-Kir2.1-pA-CMV-mRFP-pA(AV39) was a gift from C. Ron Yu (Addgene plasmid # 117856 ; http://n2t.net/addgene:117856 ; RRID:Addgene_117856)
