[The description below was written by a language model from this plasmid's Addgene catalogue record and pLannotate feature annotations shown in this document.]
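Description:
CMV-Kir2.1-pA-CMV-mRFP-pA(AV39) is a 10.5 kb adenoviral shuttle plasmid built on the RedTrackCMV backbone, which also works directly as a mammalian expression vector. It is maintained in E. coli through a high-copy ColE1/pUC-type origin and selected with kanamycin via the Tn5-derived NeoR/KanR gene. An f1 origin is also present. The annotated β-lactamase, Tn5 transposase and bom segments are only fragments left over from the backbone's construction.

The payload consists of two independent, tandem expression units in the same orientation. In the first, the human CMV immediate-early enhancer and promoter drive the mouse Kcnj2 coding sequence, which encodes the inward-rectifier potassium channel Kir2.1, and the unit is terminated by an SV40 polyadenylation signal. In the second, another copy of the CMV enhancer/promoter drives mRFP1, a monomeric DsRed derivative, again followed by an SV40 poly(A). Cells that take up the construct therefore express the channel and are marked by red fluorescence from a separate transcript rather than from a fusion protein.

These cassettes are surrounded by adenovirus serotype 5 elements: two inverted terminal repeats, the Ψ packaging signal, and stretches of viral sequence annotated as IX/IVa2 and E4 ORF regions. In AdEasy-type shuttle vectors, such stretches serve as the homology arms for recombination with an adenoviral backbone plasmid in bacteria, and the record states that the vector supports adenovirus construction with that system. The result is a recombinant adenoviral genome carrying both cassettes. Kir2.1 overexpression is commonly used to hyperpolarise neurons and dampen their excitability. The associated publication concerns olfactory map formation, although the record does not spell out the specific experiment.
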