Features (pLannotate 1.2.2; 23 found; start..end, strand, type, name):
      1..103     +  repeat_region  ITR: inverted terminal repeat of human adenovirus serotype 5 inverted
    413..796     +  CDS            E4RF1_ADE02: Experimental evidence at protein level: Swiss-Prot protein existence level 1. May modulate tight-junctions functions of infected cells through interactions with PDZ proteins. E4 ORF1 has ben show for Adenovirus 9 to interact with protein involved in tight junction regulation. May play a role in mTOR activation by activating PI3- kinase, thus overriding cellular checkpoint for translation. From Human adenovirus C serotype 2 (HAdV-2) (Human adenovirus 2).
    847..1008    +  CDS            E4RF2_ADE02 (fragment): Protein predicted: Swiss-Prot protein existence level 4. From Human adenovirus C serotype 2 (HAdV-2) (Human adenovirus 2).
   1381..2715    +  CDS            IVa2: PKG1_ADE05 - Experimental evidence at protein level: Swiss-Prot protein existence level 1. Component of the packaging machinery which encapsidates the viral DNA into preformed capsids and transcriptional activator of the viral major late promoter (MLP). Binds, along with packaging proteins 2 and 3, to the specific packaging sequence on the left end of viral genomic DNA and displays ATPase activity thereby providing the power stroke of the packaging machinery. The activity of packaging protein IVa2 is stimulated by protein 33K which acts as a terminase. May be the protein that pumps DNA into th
   2781..3200    -  CDS            IX: CAP9_ADE05 - Experimental evidence at protein level: Swiss-Prot protein existence level 1. Structural component of the virion that acts as a cement protein on the capsid exterior and forms triskelion structures consisting of three molecules that stabilize three hexon trimers at the center of each icosahedral facet and fixes the peripentonal hexons. Dispensable for assembly. During virus entry, recruits the anterograde motor kinesin-1 to the capsid docked at the nuclear pore complex thereby subjecting the docked capsid to a pulling force. The resulting tension leads to capsid disruption, disper
   3362..3665    +  enhancer       CMV enhancer: human cytomegalovirus immediate early enhancer
   3666..3869    +  promoter       CMV promoter: human cytomegalovirus (CMV) immediate early promoter
   3947..5230    +  CDS            Kcnj2: KCNJ2_MOUSE - Also known as Irk1. Experimental evidence at protein level: Swiss-Prot protein existence level 1. Probably participates in establishing action potential waveform and excitability of neuronal and muscle tissues. Inward rectifier potassium channels are characterized by a greater tendency to allow potassium to flow into the cell rather than out of it. Their voltage dependence is regulated by the concentration of extracellular potassium; as external potassium is raised, the voltage range of the channel opening shifts to more positive voltages. The inward rectification is mainly due t
   5276..5360    +  CDS            large T antigen (fragment): large T antigen from SV40 (simian virus 40)
   5383..5504    +  polyA_signal   SV40 poly(A) signal: SV40 polyadenylation signal
   5590..5893    +  enhancer       CMV enhancer: human cytomegalovirus immediate early enhancer
   5894..6097    +  promoter       CMV promoter: human cytomegalovirus (CMV) immediate early promoter
   6140..6817    +  CDS            mRFP1: monomeric derivative of DsRed (Campbell et al., 2002) mammalian codon-optimized
   6859..6942    +  CDS            large T antigen (fragment): large T antigen from SV40 (simian virus 40)
   6965..7086    +  polyA_signal   SV40 poly(A) signal: SV40 polyadenylation signal
   7229..7379    -  misc_signal    Ad5 Ψ: packaging signal for adenovirus serotype 5
   7467..7569    -  repeat_region  ITR: inverted terminal repeat of human adenovirus serotype 5 inverted
   7607..7965    +  rep_origin     f1 ori (sequence partly withheld): f1 bacteriophage origin of replication; arrow indicates direction of (+) strand synthesis
   8035..8829    -  CDS            NeoR/KanR: aminoglycoside phosphotransferase from Tn5; aph(3')-II (or nptII); confers resistance to neomycin, kanamycin, and G418 (Geneticin®)
   8861..9130    -  CDS            tnpA (fragment): TN5P_ECOLX - Also known as tnp. Experimental evidence at protein level: Swiss-Prot protein existence level 1. Mediates transposition of transposon Tn5 by a 'cut and paste' mechanism. First, the monomeric transposase binds the 19 bp inverted DNA repeats flanking the transposon. Then, dimerization of the DNA- bound transposase creates a synaptic DNA complex. After nicking of the first DNA strand, excision of the transposon proceeds through a series of intermediates. The transposase then mediates the insertion of the transposon at a new site by strand transfer. The activity of the wild- type tran
   9175..9489    +  CDS            bla(M) (fragment): β-lactamase lacking the signal sequence; bla(M); allows cytosolic expression of β-lactamase
   9661..10249   +  rep_origin     ori: high-copy-number ColE1/pMB1/pBR322/pUC origin of replication
  10435..10489   -  misc_feature   bom (fragment): basis of mobility region from pBR322
>Addgene plasmid #117856 | CMV-Kir2.1-pA-CMV-mRFP-pA(AV39) | addgene full sequence | sequence record 245478 | Addgene NGS Result
CATCATCAATAATATACCTTATTTTGGATTGAAGCCAATATGATAATGAGGGGGTGGAGTTTGTGACGTG
GCGCGGGGCGTGGGAACGGGGCGGGTGACGTAGGTTTTAGGGCGGAGTAACTTGTATGTGTTGGGAATTG
TAGTTTTCTTAAAATGGGAAGTGACGTAACGTGGGAAAACGGAAGTGACGATTTGAGGAAGTTGTGGGTT
TTTTGGCTTTCGTTTCTGGGCGTAGGTTCGCGTGCGGTTTTCTGGGTGTTTTTTGTGGACTTTAACCGTT
ACGTCATTTTTTAGTCCTATATATACTCGCTCTGCACTTGGCCCTTTTTTACACTGTGACTGATTGAGCT
GGTGCCGTGTCGAGTGGTGTTTTTTTAATAGGTTTTCTTTTTTACTGGTAAGGCTGACTGTTATGGCTGC
CGCTGTGGAAGCGCTGTATGTTGTTCTGGAGCGGGAGGGTGCTATTTTGCCTAGGCAGGAGGGTTTTTCA
GGTGTTTATGTGTTTTTCTCTCCTATTAATTTTGTTATACCTCCTATGGGGGCTGTAATGTTGTCTCTAC
GCCTGCGGGTATGTATTCCCCCGGGCTATTTCGGTCGCTTTTTAGCACTGACCGATGTGAATCAACCTGA
TGTGTTTACCGAGTCTTACATTATGACTCCGGACATGACCGAGGAGCTGTCGGTGGTGCTTTTTAATCAC
GGTGACCAGTTTTTTTACGGTCACGCCGGCATGGCCGTAGTCCGTCTTATGCTTATAAGGGTTGTTTTTC
CTGTTGTAAGACAGGCTTCTAATGTTTAAATGTTTTTTTGTTATTTTATTTTGTGTTTATGCAGAAACCC
GCAGACATGTTTGAGAGAAAAATGGTGTCTTTTTCTGTGGTGGTTCCGGAGCTTACCTGCCTTTATCTGC
ATGAGCATGACTACGATGTGCTTTCTTTTTTGCGCGAGGCTTTGCCTGATTTTTTGAGCAGCACCTTGCA
TTTTATATCGCCGCCCATGCAACAAGCTATTGAATTCGTTTAAACTCCCTCTCAAGTCTGTATACGGGGA
CACGGACAGCCTTTTCGTCACCGAGCGTGGACACCGGCTCATGGAAACCAGAGGTAAGAAACGCATCAAA
AAGCATGGGGGAAACCTGGTTTTTGACCCCGAACGGCCAGAGCTCACCTGGCTCGTGGAATGCGAGACCG
TCTGCGGGGCCTGCGGCGCGGATGCCTACTCCCCGGAATCGGTATTTCTCGCGCCCAAGCTCTACGCCCT
CAAAAGTCTGCACTGCCCCTCGTGCGGCGCCTCCTCCAAGGGCAAGCTGCGCGCCAAGGGCCACGCCGCG
GAGGGGCTGGACTATGACACCATGGTCAAATGCTACCTGGCCGACGCGCAGGGCGAAGACCGGCAGCGCT
TCAGCACCAGCAGGACCAGCCTCAAGCGCACCCTGGCCAGCGCGCAGCCCGGAGCGCACCCCTTCACCGT
GACCCAGACTACGCTGACGAGGACCCTGCGCCCGTGGAAAGACATGACCCTGGCCCGTCTGGACGAGCAC
CGACTACTGCCGTACAGCGAAAGCCGCCCCAACCCGCGAAACGAGGAGATATGCTGGATCGAGATGCCGT
AGAGCAGGTGACCGAGCTGTGGGACCGCCTGGAACTGCTTGGTCAAACGCTCAAAAGCATGCCTACGGCG
GACGGTCTCAAACCGTTGAAAAACTTTGCTTCCTTGCAAGAACTGCTATCGCTGGGCGGCGAGCGCCTTC
TGGCGGATTTGGTCAGGGAAAACATGCGAGTCAGGGACATGCTTAACGAAGTGGCCCCCCTGCTCAGGGA
TGACGGCAGCTGCAGCTCTCTTAACTACCAGTTGCAGCCGGTAATAGGTGTGATTTACGGGCCCACCGGC
TGCGGTAAGTCGCAGCTGCTCAGGAACCTGCTTTCTTCCCAGCTGATCTCCCCTACCCCGGAAACCGTTT
TCTTCATCGCCCCGCAGGTAGACATGATCCCCCCATCTGAACTCAAAGCGTGGGAAATGCAAATCTGTGA
GGGTAACTACGCCCCTGGGCCGGATGGAACCATTATACCGCAGTCTGGCACCCTCCGCCCGCGCTTTGTA
AAAATGGCCTATGACGATCTCATCCTGGAACACAACTATGACGTTAGTGATCCCAGAAATATCTTCGCCC
AGGCCGCCGCCCGTGGGCCCATTGCCATCATTATGGACGAATGCATGGAAAATCTTGGAGGTCACAAGGG
CGTCTCCAAGTTCTTCCACGCATTTCCTTCTAAGCTACATGACAAATTTCCCAAGTGCACCGGATACACT
GTGCTGGTGGTTCTGCACAACATGAATCCCCGGAGGGATATGGCTGGGAACATAGCCAACCTAAAAATAC
AGTCCAAGATGCATCTCATATCCCCACGTATGCACCCATCCCAGCTTAACCGCTTTGTAAACACTTACAC
CAAGGGCCTGCCCCTGGCAATCAGCTTGCTACTGAAAGACATTTTTAGGCACCACGCCCAGCGCTCCTGC
TACGACTGGATCATCTACAACACCACCCCGCAGCATGAAGCTCTGCAGTGGTGCTACCTCCACCCCAGAG
ACGGGCTTATGCCCATGTATCTGAACATCCAGAGTCACCTTTACCACGTCCTGGAAAAAATACACAGGAC
CCTCAACGACCGAGACCGCTGGTCCCGGGCCTACCGCGCGCGCAAAACCCCTAAATAAAGACAGCAAGAC
ACTTGCTTGATCCAAATCCAAACAGAGTCTGGTTTTTTATTTATGTTTTAAACCGCATTGGGAGGGGAGG
AAGCCTTCAGGGCAGAAACCTGCTGGCGCAGATCCAACAGCTGCTGAGAAACGACATTAAGTTCCCGGGT
CAAAGAATCCAATTGTGCCAAAAGAGCCGTCAACTTGTCATCGCGGGCGGATGAACGGGAAGCTGCACTG
CTTGCAAGCGGGCTCAGGAAAGCAAAGTCAGTCACAATCCCGCGGGCGGTGGCTGCAGCGGCTGAAGCGG
CGGCGGAGGCTGCAGTCTCCAACGGCGTTCCAGACACGGTCTCGTAGGTCAAGGTAGTAGAGTTTGCGGG
CAGGACGGGGCGACCATCAATGCTGGAGCCCATCACATTCTGACGCACCCCGGCCCATGGGGGCATGCGC
GTTGTCAAATATGAGCTCACAATGCTTCCATCAAACGAGTTGGTGCTCATGGCGGCGGCGGCTGCTGCAA
AACAGATACAAAACTACATAAGACCCCCACCTTATATATTCTTTCCCACCCTTAACCACGCCCAGATCCT
CTAGCAGTGATAAACGTCTAATAGTAATCAATTACGGGGTCATTAGTTCATAGCCCATATATGGAGTTCC
GCGTTACATAACTTACGGTAAATGGCCCGCCTGGCTGACCGCCCAACGACCCCCGCCCATTGACGTCAAT
AATGACGTATGTTCCCATAGTAACGCCAATAGGGACTTTCCATTGACGTCAATGGGTGGAGTATTTACGG
TAAACTGCCCACTTGGCAGTACATCAAGTGTATCATATGCCAAGTACGCCCCCTATTGACGTCAATGACG
GTAAATGGCCCGCCTGGCATTATGCCCAGTACATGACCTTATGGGACTTTCCTACTTGGCAGTACATCTA
CGTATTAGTCATCGCTATTACCATGGTGATGCGGTTTTGGCAGTACATCAATGGGCGTGGATAGCGGTTT
GACTCACGGGGATTTCCAAGTCTCCACCCCATTGACGTCAATGGGAGTTTGTTTTGGCACCAAAATCAAC
GGGACTTTCCAAAATGTCGTAACAACTCCGCCCCATTGACGCAAATGGGCGGTAGGCGTGTACGGTGGGA
GGTCTATATAAGCAGAGCTGGTTTAGTGAACCGTCAGATCCGCTAGAGATCTGGTACCGTCGACGCGGCC
GCGAATTCGCCCTTGGCCGCGCCACCATGGGCAGTGTGAGAACCAACCGCTACAGCATCGTCTCTTCGGA
GGAAGATGGCATGAAGCTGGCCACTATGGCAGTTGCCAATGGCTTTGGGAATGGCAAGAGTAAAGTCCAT
ACCCGACAACAGTGCAGGAGCCGCTTTGTGAAGAAAGATGGTCATTGCAATGTTCAGTTTATCAACGTGG
GTGAGAAGGGACAGAGGTACCTGGCAGACATCTTTACTACCTGTGTCGACATCCGCTGGAGGTGGATGCT
GGTTATCTTCTGTCTTGCCTTCGTGCTCTCCTGGCTGTTCTTTGGCTGTGTGTTTTGGTTGATAGCCCTG
CTCCATGGGGATCTAGATACTTCTAAAGTGAGCAAAGCATGCGTGTCAGAGGTCAACAGCTTCACGGCTG
CCTTCCTCTTCTCCATCGAGACCCAGACAACCATTGGCTATGGTTTCAGGTGTGTGACAGACGAGTGCCC
AATTGCTGTCTTCATGGTGGTATTCCAGTCAATCGTAGGCTGCATCATTGACGCCTTCATCATTGGTGCA
GTCATGGCGAAGATGGCAAAGCCAAAGAAGAGAAATGAGACTCTTGTCTTCAGTCACAATGCTGTGATTG
CCATGAGGGATGGCAAACTCTGCTTGATGTGGAGAGTGGGTAACCTTCGAAAGAGCCACCTTGTGGAAGC
TCATGTCCGGGCACAGCTTCTCAAATCTAGGATCACTTCAGAAGGGGAGTATATCCCTTTGGACCAGATA
GACATCAATGTTGGTTTTGATAGTGGAATTGACCGCATATTTCTAGTGTCCCCCATCACTATCGTTCACG
AAATAGATGAAGACAGCCCTTTATATGACTTGAGTAAGCAGGACATTGACAATGCAGACTTTGAAATTGT
TGTCATACTGGAAGGCATGGTGGAGGCGACTGCCATGACAACTCAATGCCGGAGTTCGTATCTGGCCAAT
GAAATTCTCTGGGGTCACCGCTATGAGCCAGTGCTCTTTGAAGAGAAACACTACTATAAAGTAGACTATT
CAAGATTCCATAAGACTTATGAAGTACCTAACACCCCCCTTTGTAGTGCCAGAGACTTAGCAGAGAAGAA
ATACATCCTTTCAAATGCAAATTCATTTTGCTATGAAAATGAAGTTGCCCTAACAAGCAAAGAGGAAGAG
GAGGATAGTGAGAACGGAGTCCCAGAGAGCACAAGCACAGACTCACCTCCTGGCATAGATCTCCACAACC
AGGCAAGCGTACCTCTAGAGCCCAGGCCCTTAAGGCGAGAATCGGAGATATGAAAGCTTCTAGATAAGAT
ATCCGATCCACCGGATCTAGATAACTGATCATAATCAGCCATACCACATTTGTAGAGGTTTTACTTGCTT
TAAAAAACCTCCCACACCTCCCCCTGAACCTGAAACATAAAATGAATGCAATTGTTGTTGTTAACTTGTT
TATTGCAGCTTATAATGGTTACAAATAAAGCAATAGCATCACAAATTTCACAAATAAAGCATTTTTTTCA
CTGCATTCTAGTTGTGGTTTGTCCAAACTCATCAATGTATCTTAACGCGGAGGTTTATCGACGATCTGCT
AGTGATTAATAGTAATCAATTACGGGGTCATTAGTTCATAGCCCATATATGGAGTTCCGCGTTACATAAC
TTACGGTAAATGGCCCGCCTGGCTGACCGCCCAACGACCCCCGCCCATTGACGTCAATAATGACGTATGT
TCCCATAGTAACGCCAATAGGGACTTTCCATTGACGTCAATGGGTGGAGTATTTACGGTAAACTGCCCAC
TTGGCAGTACATCAAGTGTATCATATGCCAAGTACGCCCCCTATTGACGTCAATGACGGTAAATGGCCCG
CCTGGCATTATGCCCAGTACATGACCTTATGGGACTTTCCTACTTGGCAGTACATCTACGTATTAGTCAT
CGCTATTACCATGGTGATGCGGTTTTGGCAGTACATCAATGGGCGTGGATAGCGGTTTGACTCACGGGGA
TTTCCAAGTCTCCACCCCATTGACGTCAATGGGAGTTTGTTTTGGCACCAAAATCAACGGGACTTTCCAA
AATGTCGTAACAACTCCGCCCCATTGACGCAAATGGGCGGTAGGCGTGTACGGTGGGAGGTCTATATAAG
CAGAGCTGGTTTAGTGAACCGTCAGATCCGCTAGCGCTACCGGGATCCGATGGCCTCCTCCGAGGACGTC
ATCAAGGAGTTCATGCGCTTCAAGGTGCGCATGGAGGGCTCCGTGAACGGCCACGAGTTCGAGATCGAGG
GCGAGGGCGAGGGCCGCCCCTACGAGGGCACCCAGACCGCCAAGCTGAAGGTGACCAAGGGCGGCCCCCT
GCCCTTCGCCTGGGACATCCTGTCCCCTCAGTTCCAGTACGGCTCCAAGGCCTACGTGAAGCACCCCGCC
GACATCCCCGACTACTTGAAGCTGTCCTTCCCCGAGGGCTTCAAGTGGGAGCGCGTGATGAACTTCGAGG
ACGGCGGCGTGGTGACCGTGACCCAGGACTCCTCCCTGCAGGACGGCGAGTTCATCTACAAGGTGAAGCT
GCGCGGCACCAACTTCCCCTCCGACGGCCCCGTAATGCAGAAGAAGACCATGGGCTGGGAGGCCTCCACC
GAGCGGATGTACCCCGAGGACGGCGCCCTGAAGGGCGAGATCAAGATGAGGCTGAAGCTGAAGGACGGCG
GCCACTACGACGCCGAGGTCAAGACCACCTACATGGCCAAGAAGCCCGTGCAGCTGCCCGGCGCCTACAA
GACCGACATCAAGCTGGACATCACCTCCCACAACGAGGACTACACCATCGTGGAACAGTACGAGCGCGCC
GAGGGCCGCCACTCCACCGGCGCCTAAGAATTGGCCGCGACTCTAGATCATAATCAGCCATACCACAAGA
TCATAATCAGCCATACCACATTTGTAGAGGTTTTACTTGCTTTAAAAAACCTCCCACACCTCCCCCTGAA
CCTGAAACATAAAATGAATGCAATTGTTGTTGTTAACTTGTTTATTGCAGCTTATAATGGTTACAAATAA
AGCAATAGCATCACAAATTTCACAAATAAAGCATTTTTTTCACTGCATTCTAGTTGTGGTTTGTCCAAAC
TCATCAATGTATCTTAACGCGATCAAGCTAGCTTGCTAGACTCGACTGACTATAATAATAAAACGCCAAC
TTTGACCCGGAACGCGGAAAACACCTGAGAAAAACACCTGGGCGAGTCTCCACGTAAACGGTCAAAGTCC
CCGCGGCCCTAGACAAATATTACGCGCTATGAGTAACACAAAATTATTCAGATTTCACTTCCTCTTATTC
AGTTTTCCCGCGAAAATGGCCAAATCTTACTCGGTTACGCCCAAATTTACTACAACATCCGCCTAAAACC
GCGCGAAAATTGTCACTTCCTGTGTACACCGGCGCACACCAAAAACGTCACTTTTGCCACATCCGTCGCT
TACATGTGTTCCGCCACACTTGCAACATCACACTTCCGCCACACTACTACGTCACCCGCCCCGTTCCCAC
GCCCCGCGCCACGTCACAAACTCCACCCCCTCATTATCATATTGGCTTCAATCCAAAATAAGGTATATTA
TTGATGATGTTAATTAAGAATTAATTCGATCCTGAATGGCGAATGG
[124 nt withheld, positions 7607-7730]
C
[91 nt withheld, positions 7732-7822]
A
[49 nt withheld, positions 7824-7872]
CCTTTGACGTTGGAGTCCACGTTCTTT
[37 nt withheld, positions 7900-7936]
ACCCTATCTCGGTCTATTCTTTTGATTTATAAGGGATTTTGCCGATTTCGGCCTATTGGTTAAAAAATGA
GCTGATTTAACAAAAATTTTAACAAAATTCAGAAGAACTCGTCAAGAAGGCGATAGAAGGCGATGCGCTG
CGAATCGGGAGCGGCGATACCGTAAAGCACGAGGAAGCGGTCAGCCCATTCGCCGCCAAGCTCTTCAGCA
ATATCACGGGTAGCCAACGCTATGTCCTGATAGCGGTCCGCCACACCCAGCCGGCCACAGTCGATGAATC
CAGAAAAGCGGCCATTTTCCACCATGATATTCGGCAAGCAGGCATCGCCATGGGTCACGACGAGATCCTC
GCCGTCGGGCATGCTCGCCTTGAGCCTGGCGAACAGTTCGGCTGGCGCGAGCCCCTGATGCTCTTCGTCC
AGATCATCCTGATCGACAAGACCGGCTTCCATCCGAGTACGTGCTCGCTCGATGCGATGTTTCGCTTGGT
GGTCGAATGGGCAGGTAGCCGGATCAAGCGTATGCAGCCGCCGCATTGCATCAGCCATGATGGATACTTT
CTCGGCAGGAGCAAGGTGAGATGACAGGAGATCCTGCCCCGGCACTTCGCCCAATAGCAGCCAGTCCCTT
CCCGCTTCAGTGACAACGTCGAGCACAGCTGCGCAAGGAACGCCCGTCGTGGCCAGCCACGATAGCCGCG
CTGCCTCGTCTTGCAGTTCATTCAGGGCACCGGACAGGTCGGTCTTGACAAAAAGAACCGGGCGCCCCTG
CGCTGACAGCCGGAACACGGCGGCATCAGAGCAGCCGATTGTCTGTTGTGCCCAGTCATAGCCGAATAGC
CTCTCCACCCAAGCGGCCGGAGAACCTGCGTGCAATCCATCTTGTTCAATCATGCGAAACGATCCTCATC
CTGTCTCTTGATCAGAGCTTGATCCCCTGCGCCATCAGATCCTTGGCGGCAAGAAAGCCATCCAGTTTAC
TTTGCAGGGCTTCCCAACCTTACCAGAGGGCGCCCCAGCTGGCAATTCCGGTTCGCTTGCTGTCCATAAA
ACCGCCCAGTCTAGCTATCGCCATGTAAGCCCACTGCAAGCTACCTGCTTTCTCTTTGCGCTTGCGTTTT
CCCTTGTCCAGATAGCCCAGTAGCTGACATTCATCCGGGGTCAGCACCGTTTCTGCGGACTGGCTTTCTA
CGTGAAAAGGATCTAGGTGAAGATCCTTTTTGATAATCTCATGGCTGCAGCAATGGCAACAACGTTGCGC
AAACTATTAACTGGCGAACTACTTACTCTAGCTTCCCGGCAACAATTAATAGACTGGATGGAGGCGGATA
AAGTTGCAGGACCACTTCTGCGCTCGGCCCTTCCGGCTGGCTGGTTTATTGCTGATAAATCTGGAGCCGG
TGAGCGTGGGTCTCGCGGTATCATTGCAGCACTGGGGCCAGATGGTAAGCCCTCCCGTATCGTAGTTATC
TACACGACGGGGAGTCAGGCAACTATGGATGAACGAAATAGACAGATCGCTGAGATAGGTGCCTCACTGA
TTAAGCATTGGTAACTGTCAGACCAAGTTTACTCATATATACTTTAGATTGATTTAAAACTTCATTTTTA
ATTTAAAAGGATCTAGGTGAAGATCCTTTTTGATAATCTCATGACCAAAATCCCTTAACGTGAGTTTTCG
TTCCACTGAGCGTCAGACCCCGTAGAAAAGATCAAAGGATCTTCTTGAGATCCTTTTTTTCTGCGCGTAA
TCTGCTGCTTGCAAACAAAAAAACCACCGCTACCAGCGGTGGTTTGTTTGCCGGATCAAGAGCTACCAAC
TCTTTTTCCGAAGGTAACTGGCTTCAGCAGAGCGCAGATACCAAATACTGTCCTTCTAGTGTAGCCGTAG
TTAGGCCACCACTTCAAGAACTCTGTAGCACCGCCTACATACCTCGCTCTGCTAATCCTGTTACCAGTGG
CTGCTGCCAGTGGCGATAAGTCGTGTCTTACCGGGTTGGACTCAAGACGATAGTTACCGGATAAGGCGCA
GCGGTCGGGCTGAACGGGGGGTTCGTGCACACAGCCCAGCTTGGAGCGAACGACCTACACCGAACTGAGA
TACCTACAGCGTGAGCTATGAGAAAGCGCCACGCTTCCCGAAGGGAGAAAGGCGGACAGGTATCCGGTAA
GCGGCAGGGTCGGAACAGGAGAGCGCACGAGGGAGCTTCCAGGGGGAAACGCCTGGTATCTTTATAGTCC
TGTCGGGTTTCGCCACCTCTGACTTGAGCGTCGATTTTTGTGATGCTCGTCAGGGGGGCGGAGCCTATGG
AAAAACGCCAGCAACGCGGCCTTTTTACGGTTCCTGGCCTTTTGCTGGCCTTTTGCTCACATGTTCTTTC
CTGCGTTATCCCCTGATTCTGTGGATAACCGTATTACCGCCTTTGAGTGAGCTGATACCGCTCGCCGCAG
CCGAACGACCGAGCGCAGCGAGTCAGTGAGCGAGGAAGCGGAAGAGCGCCTGATGCGGTATTTTCTCCTT
ACGCATCTGTGCGGTATTTCACACCGCATATGGATCCATGCATGTTAATTAA
